Addgene plasmid #143656: TFORF2897
Purpose: Lentiviral vector for overexpressing transcription factor ORFs with unique 24-bp barcodes. Barcodes facilitate identification of transcription factors in pooled screens.
Depositing lab: Feng Zhang. Depositing organization: Broad Institute. Publication: A transcription factor atlas of directed differentiation. Joung J, Ma S, Tay T, Geiger-Schuller KR, Kirchgatterer PC, Verdine VK, Guo B, Arias-Garcia MA, Allen WE, Singh A, Kuksenko O, Abudayyeh OO, Gootenberg JS, Fu Z, Macrae RK, Buenrostro JD, Regev A, Zhang F. Cell. 2023 Jan 5;186(1):209-229.e26. doi: 10.1016/j.cell.2022.11.026. PubMed 36608654.
Backbone
  Vector backbone: pLX_TRC317
  Backbone manufacturer: Broad Institute Genetic Perturbation Platform
  Backbone size w/o insert (bp): 8264
  Vector type: Mammalian Expression, Lentiviral
  Selectable markers: Puromycin
Growth in bacteria
  Bacterial resistance: Ampicillin, 100 μg/mL
  Growth temperature: 37°C
  Growth strain: NEB Stable
  Copy number: High Copy
Gene/Insert
  Gene/Insert name: MTA2
  Species: H. sapiens (human)
  Insert size (bp): 2108
  Entrez Gene: MTA2 (a.k.a. MTA1L1, PID)
  Promoter: EF1a
  Cloning method: Unknown
  Sequencing primers: 5′ GGGTGGAGACTGAAGTTAGGCCAG; 3′ CACATAGCGTAAAAGGAGCAACATAG
Terms and licenses: Academic/Nonprofit Terms; Industry Terms: Not Available to Industry
Depositor comments: NM_004739,ENST00000278823 . The transcription factor ORF portion of this plasmid was synthesized by Genewiz. Please test multiple small colonies in case of plasmid recombination. To make this collection available in a timely manner, a portion of this collection was not fully sequenced by Addgene. If an Addgene verified full plasmid sequence is not available, please contact us prior to placing an order to request the full sequence.
How to cite: TFORF2897 was a gift from Feng Zhang (Addgene plasmid # 143656 ; http://n2t.net/addgene:143656 ; RRID:Addgene_143656)
