[The description below was written by a language model from this plasmid's Addgene catalogue record and pLannotate feature annotations shown in this document.]
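Description:
TFORF2897 is a third-generation-style, self-inactivating lentiviral expression plasmid built on the pLX_TRC317 backbone, carrying the human MTA2 open reading frame (also known as MTA1L1 or PID). It belongs to a barcoded transcription factor ORF collection. In bacteria it is maintained through a high-copy ColE1/pUC-type origin and selected with ampicillin via the β-lactamase gene. An f1 origin and remnants of a lacZα/lac promoter region flanked by T7 and T3 promoters are also present in the backbone. The depositor notes that the plasmid can recombine during propagation, as is common for LTR-containing vectors.

The viral genome is transcribed from an RSV promoter fused to a truncated HIV-1 5' LTR. This is followed by the Ψ packaging signal with a partial gag sequence, the Rev response element for Rev-dependent nuclear export, and a cPPT/CTS element that aids nuclear import of the reverse-transcribed genome. An SV40 early promoter/origin drives the puromycin N-acetyltransferase gene, allowing selection of transduced mammalian cells. Downstream, the EF-1α promoter constitutively expresses MTA2, and a WPRE enhances transcript stability and expression. The cassette ends at the ΔU3 3' LTR, which disables LTR promoter activity after integration, and an SV40 polyadenylation signal lies just beyond it.

According to the record, each ORF in the collection is paired with a unique 24-bp barcode. This barcode is not annotated in the feature table, though a short U6-like fragment between the ORF and the WPRE may mark that region. The barcode lets the overexpressed factor be identified in pooled overexpression screens, such as those probing directed differentiation.
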