Features (pLannotate 1.2.2; 31 found; start..end, strand, type, name):
      5..231     +  promoter       RSV promoter: Rous sarcoma virus enhancer/promoter
    232..412     +  LTR            5' LTR (truncated): truncated 5' long terminal repeat (LTR) from HIV-1
    459..584     +  misc_feature   HIV-1 Ψ: packaging signal of human immunodeficiency virus type 1
    568..931     +  CDS            HIV-1 gag (fragment): gag protein from human immunodeficiency virus 1; gag
   1077..1310    +  misc_feature   RRE: The Rev response element (RRE) of HIV-1 allows for Rev-dependent mRNA export from the nucleus to the cytoplasm.
   1687..1713    +  CDS            Rev (fragment): human immunodeficiency virus 1 (HIV-1) Rev protein; rev; enhances nuclear export of unspliced and incompletely spliced viral mRNAs
   1720..1743    +  promoter       SV40 promoter (fragment): SV40 early promoter
   1744..1815    +  promoter       SV40 promoter (fragment): SV40 enhancer and early promoter
   1839..1974    +  rep_origin     SV40 ori: SV40 origin of replication
   2020..2616    +  CDS            PuroR (fragment): puromycin N-acetyltransferase; pac from Streptomyces; confers resistance to puromycin
   2665..2782    +  misc_feature   cPPT/CTS: central polypurine tract and central termination sequence of HIV-1
   2847..2913    +  CDS            small t antigen (fragment): SV40 (simian virus 40) small t antigen
   2920..4098    +  promoter       EF-1α promoter: strong constitutive promoter for human elongation factor EF-1α
   4115..6118    +  CDS            MTA2: MTA2_HUMAN - Also known as MTA1L1, PID. Experimental evidence at protein level: Swiss-Prot protein existence level 1. May be involved in the regulation of gene expression as repressor and activator. The repression might be related to covalent modification of histone proteins. From Homo sapiens (Human).
   6134..6187    +  promoter       U6 promoter (fragment): RNA polymerase III promoter for human U6 snRNA
   6229..6817    +  misc_feature   WPRE: woodchuck hepatitis virus posttranscriptional regulatory element
   6868..6887    +  misc_feature   cPPT/CTS (fragment): central polypurine tract and central termination sequence of HIV-1
   6889..7122    +  LTR            3' LTR (ΔU3): self-inactivating 3' long terminal repeat (LTR) from HIV-1
   7200..7321    +  polyA_signal   SV40 poly(A) signal: SV40 polyadenylation signal
   7361..7496    +  rep_origin     SV40 ori: SV40 origin of replication
   7517..7535    -  promoter       T7 promoter: promoter for bacteriophage T7 RNA polymerase
   7543..7698    +  CDS            lacZα (fragment): LacZα fragment of β-galactosidase; lacZ fragment
   7703..8131    +  rep_origin     f1 ori (sequence partly withheld): f1 bacteriophage origin of replication; arrow indicates direction of (+) strand synthesis
   8184..8288    +  promoter       AmpR promoter: bla
   8289..9149    +  CDS            AmpR: β-lactamase; bla; confers resistance to ampicillin, carbenicillin, and related antibiotics
   9320..9908    +  rep_origin     ori: high-copy-number ColE1/pMB1/pBR322/pUC origin of replication
  10091..10183   +  CDS            lacI (fragment): lac repressor; lacI; The lac repressor binds to the lac operator to inhibit transcription in E. coli. This inhibition can be relieved by adding lactose or isopropyl-β-D-thiogalactopyranoside (IPTG).
  10196..10217   +  protein_bind   CAP binding site: CAP binding activates transcription in the presence of cAMP. E. coli catabolite activator protein
  10232..10262   +  promoter       lac promoter: promoter for the E. coli lac operon
  10270..10286   +  protein_bind   lac operator: The lac repressor binds to the lac operator to inhibit transcription in E. coli. This inhibition can be relieved by adding lactose or isopropyl-β-D-thiogalactopyranoside (IPTG). lac repressor encoded by lacI
  10331..10349   +  promoter       T3 promoter: promoter for bacteriophage T3 RNA polymerase
>Addgene plasmid #143656 | TFORF2897 | addgene full sequence | sequence record 400482 | Addgene NGS Result
TTAATGTAGTCTTATGCAATACTCTTGTAGTCTTGCAACATGGTAACGATGAGTTAGCAACATGCCTTAC
AAGGAGAGAAAAAGCACCGTGCATGCCGATTGGTGGAAGTAAGGTGGTACGATCGTGCCTTATTAGGAAG
GCAACAGACGGGTCTGACATGGATTGGACGAACCACTGAATTGCCGCATTGCAGAGATATTGTATTTAAG
TGCCTAGCTCGATACATAAACGGGTCTCTCTGGTTAGACCAGATCTGAGCCTGGGAGCTCTCTGGCTAAC
TAGGGAACCCACTGCTTAAGCCTCAATAAAGCTTGCCTTGAGTGCTTCAAGTAGTGTGTGCCCGTCTGTT
GTGTGACTCTGGTAACTAGAGATCCCTCAGACCCTTTTAGTCAGTGTGGAAAATCTCTAGCAGTGGCGCC
CGAACAGGGACTTGAAAGCGAAAGGGAAACCAGAGGAGCTCTCTCGACGCAGGACTCGGCTTGCTGAAGC
GCGCACGGCAAGAGGCGAGGGGCGGCGACTGGTGAGTACGCCAAAAATTTTGACTAGCGGAGGCTAGAAG
GAGAGAGATGGGTGCGAGAGCGTCAGTATTAAGCGGGGGAGAATTAGATCGCGATGGGAAAAAATTCGGT
TAAGGCCAGGGGGAAAGAAAAAATATAAATTAAAACATATAGTATGGGCAAGCAGGGAGCTAGAACGATT
CGCAGTTAATCCTGGCCTGTTAGAAACATCAGAAGGCTGTAGACAAATACTGGGACAGCTACAACCATCC
CTTCAGACAGGATCAGAAGAACTTAGATCATTATATAATACAGTAGCAACCCTCTATTGTGTGCATCAAA
GGATAGAGATAAAAGACACCAAGGAAGCTTTAGACAAGATAGAGGAAGAGCAAAACAAAAGTAAGACCAC
CGCACAGCAAGCGGCCGCTGATCTTCAGACCTGGAGGAGGAGATATGAGGGACAATTGGAGAAGTGAATT
ATATAAATATAAAGTAGTAAAAATTGAACCATTAGGAGTAGCACCCACCAAGGCAAAGAGAAGAGTGGTG
CAGAGAGAAAAAAGAGCAGTGGGAATAGGAGCTTTGTTCCTTGGGTTCTTGGGAGCAGCAGGAAGCACTA
TGGGCGCAGCGTCAATGACGCTGACGGTACAGGCCAGACAATTATTGTCTGGTATAGTGCAGCAGCAGAA
CAATTTGCTGAGGGCTATTGAGGCGCAACAGCATCTGTTGCAACTCACAGTCTGGGGCATCAAGCAGCTC
CAGGCAAGAATCCTGGCTGTGGAAAGATACCTAAAGGATCAACAGCTCCTGGGGATTTGGGGTTGCTCTG
GAAAACTCATTTGCACCACTGCTGTGCCTTGGAATGCTAGTTGGAGTAATAAATCTCTGGAACAGATTTG
GAATCACACGACCTGGATGGAGTGGGACAGAGAAATTAACAATTACACAAGCTTAATACACTCCTTAATT
GAAGAATCGCAAAACCAGCAAGAAAAGAATGAACAAGAATTATTGGAATTAGATAAATGGGCAAGTTTGT
GGAATTGGTTTAACATAACAAATTGGCTGTGGTATATAAAATTATTCATAATGATAGTAGGAGGCTTGGT
AGGTTTAAGAATAGTTTTTGCTGTACTTTCTATAGTGAATAGAGTTAGGCAGGGATATTCACCATTATCG
TTTCAGACCCACCTCCCAACCCCGAGGGGACCCATGCATTGCATCTCAATTAGTCAGCAACCAGGTGTGG
AAAGTCCCCAGGCTCCCCAGCAGGCAGAAGTATGCAAAGCATGCGTCTCAATTAGTCAGCAACCATAGTC
CCGCCCCTAACTCCGCCCATCCCGCCCCTAACTCCGCCCAGTTCCGCCCATTCTCCGCCCCATGGCTGAC
TAATTTTTTTTATTTATGCAGAGGCCGAGGCCGCCTCGGCCTCTGAGCTATTCCAGAAGTAGTGAGGAGG
CTTTTTTGGAGGCCTAGGCTTTTGCAAAAAGCTTTCTAGAGGTACCACCGGAGCTTACCATGACCGAGTA
CAAGCCCACGGTGCGCCTCGCCACCCGCGACGACGTCCCCAGGGCCGTACGCACCCTCGCCGCCGCGTTC
GCCGACTACCCCGCCACGCGCCACACCGTCGATCCGGACCGCCACATCGAGCGGGTCACCGAGCTGCAAG
AACTCTTCCTCACGCGCGTCGGGCTCGACATCGGCAAGGTGTGGGTCGCGGACGACGGCGCCGCCGTGGC
GGTCTGGACCACGCCGGAGAGCGTCGAAGCGGGGGCGGTGTTCGCCGAGATCGGCCCGCGCATGGCCGAG
TTGAGCGGTTCCCGGCTGGCCGCGCAGCAACAGATGGAAGGCCTCCTGGCGCCGCACCGGCCCAAGGAGC
CCGCGTGGTTCCTGGCCACCGTCGGCGTCTCGCCCGACCACCAGGGCAAGGGTCTGGGCAGCGCCGTCGT
GCTCCCCGGAGTGGAGGCGGCCGAGCGCGCCGGGGTGCCCGCCTTCCTGGAGACCTCCGCGCCCCGCAAC
CTCCCCTTCTACGAGCGGCTCGGCTTCACCGTCACCGCCGACGTCGAGGTGCCCGAAGGACCGCGCACCT
GGTGCATGACCCGCAAGCCCGGTGCCAGTTAACGAATTCTAGATCTTGAGACAAATGGCAGTATTCATCC
ACAATTTTAAAAGAAAAGGGGGGATTGGGGGGTACAGTGCAGGGGAAAGAATAGTAGACATAATAGCAAC
AGACATACAAACTAAAGAATTACAAAAACAAATTACAAAAATTCAAAATTTTCGGGTTTATTACAGGGAC
AGCAGAGATCCACTTTGGCGCCGGCTCGAGGCCTGCAGGTGCAAAGATGGATAAAGTTTTAAACAGAGAG
GAATCTTTGCAGCTAATGGACCTTCTAGGTCTTGAAAGGAGTGGGAATTGGCTCCGGTGCCCGTCAGTGG
GCAGAGCGCACATCGCCCACAGTCCCCGAGAAGTTGGGGGGAGGGGTCGGCAATTGAACCGGTGCCTAGA
GAAGGTGGCGCGGGGTAAACTGGGAAAGTGATGTCGTGTACTGGCTCCGCCTTTTTCCCGAGGGTGGGGG
AGAACCGTATATAAGTGCAGTAGTCGCCGTGAACGTTCTTTTTCGCAACGGGTTTGCCGCCAGAACACAG
GTAAGTGCCGTGTGTGGTTCCCGCGGGCCTGGCCTCTTTACGGGTTATGGCCCTTGCGTGCCTTGAATTA
CTTCCACCTGGCTGCAGTACGTGATTCTTGATCCCGAGCTTCGGGTTGGAAGTGGGTGGGAGAGTTCGAG
GCCTTGCGCTTAAGGAGCCCCTTCGCCTCGTGCTTGAGTTGAGGCCTGGCCTGGGCGCTGGGGCCGCCGC
GTGCGAATCTGGTGGCACCTTCGCGCCTGTCTCGCTGCTTTCGATAAGTCTCTAGCCATTTAAAATTTTT
GATGACCTGCTGCGACGCTTTTTTTCTGGCAAGATAGTCTTGTAAATGCGGGCCAAGATCTGCACACTGG
TATTTCGGTTTTTGGGGCCGCGGGCGGCGACGGGGCCCGTGCGTCCCAGCGCACATGTTCGGCGAGGCGG
GGCCTGCGAGCGCGGCCACCGAGAATCGGACGGGGGTAGTCTCAAGCTGGCCGGCCTGCTCTGGTGCCTG
GCCTCGCGCCGCCGTGTATCGCCCCGCCCTGGGCGGCAAGGCTGGCCCGGTCGGCACCAGTTGCGTGAGC
GGAAAGATGGCCGCTTCCCGGCCCTGCTGCAGGGAGCTCAAAATGGAGGACGCGGCGCTCGGGAGAGCGG
GCGGGTGAGTCACCCACACAAAGGAAAAGGGCCTTTCCGTCCTCAGCCGTCGCTTCATGTGACTCCACGG
AGTACCGGGCGCCGTCCAGGCACCTCGATTAGTTCTCGAGCTTTTGGAGTACGTCGTCTTTAGGTTGGGG
GGAGGGGTTTTATGCGATGGAGTTTCCCCACACTGAGTGGGTGGAGACTGAAGTTAGGCCAGCTTGGCAC
TTGATGTAATTCTCCTTGGAATTTGCCCTTTTTGAGTTTGGATCTTGGTTCATTCTCAAGCCTCAGACAG
TGGTTCAAAGTTTTTTTCTTCCATTTCAGGTGTCGTGAGGCTAGCACCGCCACCATGGCGGCCAACATGT
ACCGGGTGGGAGATTACGTCTATTTTGAGAACTCTTCCAGCAATCCTTACCTGGTTAGACGGATTGAGGA
GCTCAACAAGACTGCAAATGGAAATGTGGAGGCAAAGGTTGTCTGTCTTTTCCGGCGCAGGGACATTTCT
AGTAGCCTCAACAGCCTGGCTGATAGTAATGCCAGGGAGTTTGAAGAGGAATCAAAGCAGCCAGGGGTGT
CTGAGCAGCAGCGCCATCAACTGAAGCACCGGGAACTTTTTCTTTCTCGGCAATTTGAATCATTACCAGC
CACCCACATACGGGGGAAATGCAGTGTGACCCTCTTGAATGAGACAGATATCTTGAGCCAGTACCTGGAA
AAGGAGGACTGCTTTTTTTACTCACTGGTGTTTGACCCCGTGCAGAAGACACTTCTCGCTGATCAGGGCG
AGATTAGAGTTGGTTGCAAATACCAAGCTGAGATCCCAGATCGCCTAGTAGAGGGAGAATCTGATAATCG
GAACCAGCAGAAGATGGAGATGAAGGTCTGGGACCCAGACAACCCTCTCACAGACCGGCAGATCGACCAG
TTTCTTGTGGTGGCCCGAGCTGTGGGAACCTTTGCAAGAGCCCTAGATTGTAGCAGCTCCATTCGGCAGC
CAAGCTTGCACATGAGTGCAGCTGCTGCCTCCCGAGATATCACTCTGTTTCACGCCATGGATACCTTGCA
AAGGAACGGCTACGACCTGGCTAAGGCCATGTCGACCCTGGTACCCCAGGGAGGCCCGGTGCTGTGTCGG
GATGAGATGGAGGAATGGTCAGCCTCAGAGGCCATGCTATTTGAGGAGGCCCTAGAGAAGTATGGGAAGG
ACTTCAATGATATTCGCCAGGATTTTCTACCCTGGAAGTCACTTGCCAGCATAGTCCAGTTTTATTACAT
GTGGAAAACCACAGACCGGTATATTCAGCAGAAAAGGTTGAAAGCTGCTGAAGCAGACAGCAAACTGAAA
CAGGTCTACATTCCCACCTACACTAAGCCAAACCCTAACCAGATCATTTCTGTGGGTTCAAAACCTGGCA
TGAATGGGGCTGGATTTCAGAAGGGCCTGACTTGTGAGAGTTGCCACACCACACAGTCTGCTCAGTGGTA
TGCCTGGGGCCCACCTAACATGCAGTGCCGCCTCTGTGCTTCCTGTTGGATCTACTGGAAGAAGTATGGG
GGACTGAAGACCCCAACTCAGCTTGAGGGGGCCACTCGGGGCACCACGGAGCCACACTCAAGGGGTCATT
TATCCAGACCTGAAGCTCAAAGTCTCTCTCCTTACACAACCAGCGCCAACAGGGCCAAGCTACTGGCTAA
GAACAGACAAACTTTCCTGCTTCAGACCACAAAGCTGACCCGTCTTGCCAGACGCATGTGCAGGGACCTA
TTACAGCCAAGGAGGGCCGCCCGACGGCCTTATGCTCCTATCAATGCCAATGCCATCAAAGCAGAGTGCT
CCATTCGACTTCCTAAGGCCGCCAAGACTCCATTGAAGATTCACCCTCTGGTGCGGCTGCCCCTGGCAAC
TATCGTCAAAGATCTGGTGGCCCAGGCACCCCTGAAACCAAAAACACCTCGGGGTACCAAGACACCGATC
AACAGAAACCAGCTGTCCCAGAACCGGGGACTGGGGGGCATTATGGTGAAACGGGCCTATGAGACTATGG
CAGGGGCAGGGGTTCCTTTCTCTGCCAATGGAAGGCCTCTGGCTTCAGGGATTCGTTCAAGCTCACAGCC
AGCAGCCAAGCGTCAGAAACTAAACCCAGCTGATGCCCCCAATCCTGTGGTGTTTGTGGCCACAAAGGAT
ACCAGGGCCCTACGGAAGGCTCTGACCCATCTGGAAATGCGGCGAGCTGCTCGCCGACCCAACTTGCCCC
TGAAGGTGAAGCCAACGCTGATTGCAGTGCGGCCCCCTGTCCCTCTACCTGCACCCTCACATCCTGCCAG
CACCAATGAGCCTATTGTCCTGGAGGACTAGTAATGAACTAGTCCGTAACTTGAAAGTATTTCGATTTCT
TGGCTTTATATATCTTGTGGAAAGGACGAAAAGATGAGGAATCCGCTCACGAAACGCGTTAAGTCGACAA
TCAACCTCTGGATTACAAAATTTGTGAAAGATTGACTGGTATTCTTAACTATGTTGCTCCTTTTACGCTA
TGTGGATACGCTGCTTTAATGCCTTTGTATCATGCTATTGCTTCCCGTATGGCTTTCATTTTCTCCTCCT
TGTATAAATCCTGGTTGCTGTCTCTTTATGAGGAGTTGTGGCCCGTTGTCAGGCAACGTGGCGTGGTGTG
CACTGTGTTTGCTGACGCAACCCCCACTGGTTGGGGCATTGCCACCACCTGTCAGCTCCTTTCCGGGACT
TTCGCTTTCCCCCTCCCTATTGCCACGGCGGAACTCATCGCCGCCTGCCTTGCCCGCTGCTGGACAGGGG
CTCGGCTGTTGGGCACTGACAATTCCGTGGTGTTGTCGGGGAAATCATCGTCCTTTCCTTGGCTGCTCGC
CTGTGTTGCCACCTGGATTCTGCGCGGGACGTCCTTCTGCTACGTCCCTTCGGCCCTCAATCCAGCGGAC
CTTCCTTCCCGCGGCCTGCTGCCGGCTCTGCGGCCTCTTCCGCGTCTTCGCCTTCGCCCTCAGACGAGTC
GGATCTCCCTTTGGGCCGCCTCCCCGCGTCGACTTTAAGACCAATGACTTACAAGGCAGCTGTAGATCTT
AGCCACTTTTTAAAAGAAAAGGGGGGACTGGAAGGGCTAATTCACTCCCAACGAAGACAAGATCTGCTTT
TTGCTTGTACTGGGTCTCTCTGGTTAGACCAGATCTGAGCCTGGGAGCTCTCTGGCTAACTAGGGAACCC
ACTGCTTAAGCCTCAATAAAGCTTGCCTTGAGTGCTTCAAGTAGTGTGTGCCCGTCTGTTGTGTGACTCT
GGTAACTAGAGATCCCTCAGACCCTTTTAGTCAGTGTGGAAAATCTCTAGCAGTACGTATAGTAGTTCAT
GTCATCTTATTATTCAGTATTTATAACTTGCAAAGAAATGAATATCAGAGAGTGAGAGGAACTTGTTTAT
TGCAGCTTATAATGGTTACAAATAAAGCAATAGCATCACAAATTTCACAAATAAAGCATTTTTTTCACTG
CATTCTAGTTGTGGTTTGTCCAAACTCATCAATGTATCTTATCATGTCTGGCTCTAGCTATCCCGCCCCT
AACTCCGCCCATCCCGCCCCTAACTCCGCCCAGTTCCGCCCATTCTCCGCCCCATGGCTGACTAATTTTT
TTTATTTATGCAGAGGCCGAGGCCGCCTCGGCCTCTGAGCTATTCCAGAAGTAGTGAGGAGGCTTTTTTG
GAGGCCTAGGGACGTACCCAATTCGCCCTATAGTGAGTCGTATTACGCGCGCTCACTGGCCGTCGTTTTA
CAACGTCGTGACTGGGAAAACCCTGGCGTTACCCAACTTAATCGCCTTGCAGCACATCCCCCTTTCGCCA
GCTGGCGTAATAGCGAAGAGGCCCGCACCGATCGCCCTTCCCAACAGTTGCGCAGCCTGAATGGCGAATG
GG
[124 nt withheld, positions 7703-7826]
C
[91 nt withheld, positions 7828-7918]
A
[49 nt withheld, positions 7920-7968]
CCTTTGACGTTGGAGTCCACGTTCTTT
[37 nt withheld, positions 7996-8032]
ACCCTATCTCGGTCTATTCTTTTGATTTATAAGGGATTTTGCCGATTTCGGCCTATTGGTTAAAAAATGA
GCTGATTTAACAAAAATTTAACGCGAATTTTAACAAAATATTAACGCTTACAATTTAGGTGGCACTTTTC
GGGGAAATGTGCGCGGAACCCCTATTTGTTTATTTTTCTAAATACATTCAAATATGTATCCGCTCATGAG
ACAATAACCCTGATAAATGCTTCAATAATATTGAAAAAGGAAGAGTATGAGTATTCAACATTTCCGTGTC
GCCCTTATTCCCTTTTTTGCGGCATTTTGCCTTCCTGTTTTTGCTCACCCAGAAACGCTGGTGAAAGTAA
AAGATGCTGAAGATCAGTTGGGTGCACGAGTGGGTTACATCGAACTGGATCTCAACAGCGGTAAGATCCT
TGAGAGTTTTCGCCCCGAAGAACGTTTTCCAATGATGAGCACTTTTAAAGTTCTGCTATGTGGCGCGGTA
TTATCCCGTATTGACGCCGGGCAAGAGCAACTCGGTCGCCGCATACACTATTCTCAGAATGACTTGGTTG
AGTACTCACCAGTCACAGAAAAGCATCTTACGGATGGCATGACAGTAAGAGAATTATGCAGTGCTGCCAT
AACCATGAGTGATAACACTGCGGCCAACTTACTTCTGACAACGATCGGAGGACCGAAGGAGCTAACCGCT
TTTTTGCACAACATGGGGGATCATGTAACTCGCCTTGATCGTTGGGAACCGGAGCTGAATGAAGCCATAC
CAAACGACGAGCGTGACACCACGATGCCTGTAGCAATGGCAACAACGTTGCGCAAACTATTAACTGGCGA
ACTACTTACTCTAGCTTCCCGGCAACAATTAATAGACTGGATGGAGGCGGATAAAGTTGCAGGACCACTT
CTGCGCTCGGCCCTTCCGGCTGGCTGGTTTATTGCTGATAAATCTGGAGCCGGTGAGCGTGGGTCTCGCG
GTATCATTGCAGCACTGGGGCCAGATGGTAAGCCCTCCCGTATCGTAGTTATCTACACGACGGGGAGTCA
GGCAACTATGGATGAACGAAATAGACAGATCGCTGAGATAGGTGCCTCACTGATTAAGCATTGGTAACTG
TCAGACCAAGTTTACTCATATATACTTTAGATTGATTTAAAACTTCATTTTTAATTTAAAAGGATCTAGG
TGAAGATCCTTTTTGATAATCTCATGACCAAAATCCCTTAACGTGAGTTTTCGTTCCACTGAGCGTCAGA
CCCCGTAGAAAAGATCAAAGGATCTTCTTGAGATCCTTTTTTTCTGCGCGTAATCTGCTGCTTGCAAACA
AAAAAACCACCGCTACCAGCGGTGGTTTGTTTGCCGGATCAAGAGCTACCAACTCTTTTTCCGAAGGTAA
CTGGCTTCAGCAGAGCGCAGATACCAAATACTGTTCTTCTAGTGTAGCCGTAGTTAGGCCACCACTTCAA
GAACTCTGTAGCACCGCCTACATACCTCGCTCTGCTAATCCTGTTACCAGTGGCTGCTGCCAGTGGCGAT
AAGTCGTGTCTTACCGGGTTGGACTCAAGACGATAGTTACCGGATAAGGCGCAGCGGTCGGGCTGAACGG
GGGGTTCGTGCACACAGCCCAGCTTGGAGCGAACGACCTACACCGAACTGAGATACCTACAGCGTGAGCT
ATGAGAAAGCGCCACGCTTCCCGAAGGGAGAAAGGCGGACAGGTATCCGGTAAGCGGCAGGGTCGGAACA
GGAGAGCGCACGAGGGAGCTTCCAGGGGGAAACGCCTGGTATCTTTATAGTCCTGTCGGGTTTCGCCACC
TCTGACTTGAGCGTCGATTTTTGTGATGCTCGTCAGGGGGGCGGAGCCTATGGAAAAACGCCAGCAACGC
GGCCTTTTTACGGTTCCTGGCCTTTTGCTGGCCTTTTGCTCACATGTTCTTTCCTGCGTTATCCCCTGAT
TCTGTGGATAACCGTATTACCGCCTTTGAGTGAGCTGATACCGCTCGCCGCAGCCGAACGACCGAGCGCA
GCGAGTCAGTGAGCGAGGAAGCGGAAGAGCGCCCAATACGCAAACCGCCTCTCCCCGCGCGTTGGCCGAT
TCATTAATGCAGCTGGCACGACAGGTTTCCCGACTGGAAAGCGGGCAGTGAGCGCAACGCAATTAATGTG
AGTTAGCTCACTCATTAGGCACCCCAGGCTTTACACTTTATGCTTCCGGCTCGTATGTTGTGTGGAATTG
TGAGCGGATAACAATTTCACACAGGAAACAGCTATGACCATGATTACGCCAAGCGCGCAATTAACCCTCA
CTAAAGGGAACAAAAGCTGGAGCTGCAAGC
