>Addgene plasmid #143656 | TFORF2897 | depositor partial sequence | sequence record 283098 | Insert
ACCGCCACCATGGCGGCCAACATGTACCGGGTGGGAGATTACGTCTATTTTGAGAACTCTTCCAGCAATC
CTTACCTGGTTAGACGGATTGAGGAGCTCAACAAGACTGCAAATGGAAATGTGGAGGCAAAGGTTGTCTG
TCTTTTCCGGCGCAGGGACATTTCTAGTAGCCTCAACAGCCTGGCTGATAGTAATGCCAGGGAGTTTGAA
GAGGAATCAAAGCAGCCAGGGGTGTCTGAGCAGCAGCGCCATCAACTGAAGCACCGGGAACTTTTTCTTT
CTCGGCAATTTGAATCATTACCAGCCACCCACATACGGGGGAAATGCAGTGTGACCCTCTTGAATGAGAC
AGATATCTTGAGCCAGTACCTGGAAAAGGAGGACTGCTTTTTTTACTCACTGGTGTTTGACCCCGTGCAG
AAGACACTTCTCGCTGATCAGGGCGAGATTAGAGTTGGTTGCAAATACCAAGCTGAGATCCCAGATCGCC
TAGTAGAGGGAGAATCTGATAATCGGAACCAGCAGAAGATGGAGATGAAGGTCTGGGACCCAGACAACCC
TCTCACAGACCGGCAGATCGACCAGTTTCTTGTGGTGGCCCGAGCTGTGGGAACCTTTGCAAGAGCCCTA
GATTGTAGCAGCTCCATTCGGCAGCCAAGCTTGCACATGAGTGCAGCTGCTGCCTCCCGAGATATCACTC
TGTTTCACGCCATGGATACCTTGCAAAGGAACGGCTACGACCTGGCTAAGGCCATGTCGACCCTGGTACC
CCAGGGAGGCCCGGTGCTGTGTCGGGATGAGATGGAGGAATGGTCAGCCTCAGAGGCCATGCTATTTGAG
GAGGCCCTAGAGAAGTATGGGAAGGACTTCAATGATATTCGCCAGGATTTTCTACCCTGGAAGTCACTTG
CCAGCATAGTCCAGTTTTATTACATGTGGAAAACCACAGACCGGTATATTCAGCAGAAAAGGTTGAAAGC
TGCTGAAGCAGACAGCAAACTGAAACAGGTCTACATTCCCACCTACACTAAGCCAAACCCTAACCAGATC
ATTTCTGTGGGTTCAAAACCTGGCATGAATGGGGCTGGATTTCAGAAGGGCCTGACTTGTGAGAGTTGCC
ACACCACACAGTCTGCTCAGTGGTATGCCTGGGGCCCACCTAACATGCAGTGCCGCCTCTGTGCTTCCTG
TTGGATCTACTGGAAGAAGTATGGGGGACTGAAGACCCCAACTCAGCTTGAGGGGGCCACTCGGGGCACC
ACGGAGCCACACTCAAGGGGTCATTTATCCAGACCTGAAGCTCAAAGTCTCTCTCCTTACACAACCAGCG
CCAACAGGGCCAAGCTACTGGCTAAGAACAGACAAACTTTCCTGCTTCAGACCACAAAGCTGACCCGTCT
TGCCAGACGCATGTGCAGGGACCTATTACAGCCAAGGAGGGCCGCCCGACGGCCTTATGCTCCTATCAAT
GCCAATGCCATCAAAGCAGAGTGCTCCATTCGACTTCCTAAGGCCGCCAAGACTCCATTGAAGATTCACC
CTCTGGTGCGGCTGCCCCTGGCAACTATCGTCAAAGATCTGGTGGCCCAGGCACCCCTGAAACCAAAAAC
ACCTCGGGGTACCAAGACACCGATCAACAGAAACCAGCTGTCCCAGAACCGGGGACTGGGGGGCATTATG
GTGAAACGGGCCTATGAGACTATGGCAGGGGCAGGGGTTCCTTTCTCTGCCAATGGAAGGCCTCTGGCTT
CAGGGATTCGTTCAAGCTCACAGCCAGCAGCCAAGCGTCAGAAACTAAACCCAGCTGATGCCCCCAATCC
TGTGGTGTTTGTGGCCACAAAGGATACCAGGGCCCTACGGAAGGCTCTGACCCATCTGGAAATGCGGCGA
GCTGCTCGCCGACCCAACTTGCCCCTGAAGGTGAAGCCAACGCTGATTGCAGTGCGGCCCCCTGTCCCTC
TACCTGCACCCTCACATCCTGCCAGCACCAATGAGCCTATTGTCCTGGAGGACTAGTAATGAACTAGTCC
GTAACTTGAAAGTATTTCGATTTCTTGGCTTTATATATCTTGTGGAAAGGACGAAAAGATGAGGAATCCG
CTCACGAA
