>Addgene plasmid #143656 | TFORF2897 | depositor partial sequence | sequence record 283099 | Barcode
AAAGATGAGGAATCCGCTCACGAA
